>Addgene plasmid #39685 | KHBD00607 | depositor partial sequence | sequence record 50125 | KHBD00607 sequence 342 bps
ATGTGGCTGAAATCCAAAACCAACCACCGCAAAACAAGCAGGCCAAAGAAACCACCGTTCACCTACACGG
AGCTCATCGAATACGCCCTCGAGGATAAGGGTGAGCTGACTGTGTCGGGCATATACCAATGGATATCGCA
TCTACTTCCTCCCGCTCCTACCATCGACCAGACTACGTTAACGGTTCTCTGCCGCGCATCAAAAGAACAG
AAAAGACGCCTGCATGGCTCGCCAAGCAGAAACACGCAATTACTAGAAATGTCGTTACATTTAAATGATC
TGCGACATATAAATGTAGATATGTATATAAAAGCTGCAAAAAAAAAACATGAACTACCAAGC
