>Addgene plasmid #39685 | KHBD00607 | addgene partial sequence | sequence record 51932 | M13Rev
AATAATGATTTTATTTTGACTGATAGTGACCTGTTCGTTGCAACAAATTGATAAGCAATGCTTTCTTATA
ATGCCAACTTTGTACAAGAAAGTTGGCAAGCTTGGTAGTTCATGTTTTTTTTTTGCAGCTTTTATATACA
TATCTACATTTATATGTCGCAGATCATTTAAATGTAACGACATTTCTAGTAATTGCGTGTTTCTGCTTGG
CGAGCCATGCAGGCGTCTTTTCTGTTCTTTTGATGCGCGGCAGAGAACCGTTAACGTAGTCTGGTCGATG
GTAGGAGCGGGAGGAAGTAGATGCGATATCCATTGGTATATGCCCGACACAGTCAGCTCACCCTTATCCT
CGAGGGCGTATTCGATGAGCTCCGTGTAGGTGAACGGTGGTTTCTTTGGCCTGCTTGTTTTGCGGTGGTT
GGTTTTGGATTTCAGCCACATGGTGCCAACTTTTTTGTACAAAGTTGGCATTATAAAAAAGCATTGCTCA
TCAATTTGTTGCAACGAACAGGTCACTATCAGTCAAAATAAAATCATTATTTGGGGCCCGAGCTTAAGAC
TGGCCGTCGTTTTACAACGTCGTGACTGGGAAAACATCC
