[The description below was written by a language model from this plasmid's Addgene catalogue record.]
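Description:
KHBD00607 is a Gateway entry clone built in the pDONR221 backbone (Invitrogen), carrying a 342 bp insert from the Drosophila melanogaster gene CG32788, also known as Crg-1 (Circadianly Regulated Gene, FBgn0021738). It is a high-copy bacterial plasmid maintained in standard E. coli cloning strains such as DH5alpha under kanamycin selection. The backbone without insert is recorded as about 2.5 kb. No feature table accompanies the record, so individual elements such as the origin of replication and the recombination sites are not itemised. For a clone made by Gateway recombination into a pDONR vector, the insert would normally be flanked by attL sites, and the M13 forward and reverse priming sites listed for sequencing lie outside the cloned region.

The plasmid has no promoter driving the insert, as expected for an entry clone: it is not an expression construct but a shuttle for moving the coding sequence by LR recombination into destination vectors that supply promoters, tags or fusion partners. The depositor notes that the ORFs in this collection were cloned open-ended, without a stop codon, which allows in-frame C-terminal fusions after transfer. The clone belongs to a collection associated with work on automated protein-DNA interaction screening of Drosophila regulatory elements, suggesting its intended use is generating fusion proteins for such assays. The record does not say which destination vectors were used. It also does not say whether the 342 bp insert represents the full-length coding sequence or only part of it.
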