Addgene plasmid #39685: KHBD00607
Depositing lab: Bart Deplancke. Depositing organization: Swiss Federal Institute of Technology (EPFL). Publication: Automated protein-DNA interaction screening of Drosophila regulatory elements. Korneel Hens, Jean-Daniel Feuz, Alina Isakova, Antonina Lagovitina, Andreas Massouras, Julien Bryois, Patrick Callaerts, Susan E. Celniker, Bart Deplancke. Nat Methods. 2011 Oct 30;8(12):1065-70. 10.1038/nmeth.1763 PubMed 22037703.
Backbone
  Vector backbone: pDONR221
  Backbone manufacturer: Invitrogen
  Backbone size w/o insert (bp): 2536
  Vector type: Gateway DONR vector
Growth in bacteria
  Bacterial resistance: Kanamycin, 50 μg/mL
  Growth temperature: 37°C
  Growth strain: DH5alpha
  Copy number: High Copy
Gene/Insert
  Gene/Insert name: CG32788 (alt names: FBgn0021738; Crg-1; Circadianly Regulated Gene)
  Species: D. melanogaster (fly)
  Insert size (bp): 342
  Entrez Gene: Crg-1 (a.k.a. Dmel_CG32788, CG32788, Crg1, Dmel\CG32788, crg1)
  Promoter: none
  Cloning method: Gateway Cloning
  Sequencing primers: 5′ M13-F20; 3′ M13R
Terms and licenses: Academic/Nonprofit Terms; Industry Terms: Not Available to Industry
Depositor comments: Please note that the ORFs in this collection were cloned open-ended (without a stop codon).
How to cite: KHBD00607 was a gift from Bart Deplancke (Addgene plasmid # 39685 ; http://n2t.net/addgene:39685 ; RRID:Addgene_39685)
